>Addgene plasmid #179510 | pGFP-LacI | addgene full sequence | sequence record 352579 | Addgene NGS Result
TTTGCAGGCAGCGGAACCCCCCACCTGGCGACAGGTGCCTCTGCGGCCAAAAGCCACGTGTATAAGATAC
ACCTGCAAAGGCGGCACAACCCCAGTGCCACGTTGTGAGTTGGATAGTTGTGGAAAGAGTCAAATGGCTC
TCCTCAAGCGTATTCAACAAGGGGCTGAAGGATGCCCAGAAGGTACCCCATTGTATGGGATCTGATCTGG
GGCCTCGGTGCACATGCTTTACATGTGTTTAGTCGAGGTTAAAAAAACGTCTAGGCCCCCCGAACCACGG
GGACGTGGTTTTCCTTTGAAAAACACGATGATAATATGGCCACAACCATGGCGTCCGGAATGATTGAACA
AGATGGATTGCACGCAGGTTCTCCGGCCGCTTGGGTGGAGAGGCTATTCGGCTATGACTGGGCACAACAG
ACAATCGGCTGCTCTGATGCCGCCGTGTTCCGGCTGTCAGCGCAGGGGCGCCCGGTTCTTTTTGTCAAGA
CCGACCTGTCCGGTGCCCTGAATGAACTGCAGGACGAGGCAGCGCGGCTATCGTGGCTGGCCGCGACGGG
CGTTCCTTGCGCAGCTGTGCTCGACGTTGTCACTGAAGCGGGAAGGGACTGGCTGCTATTGGGCGAAGTG
CCGGGGCAGGATCTCCTGTCATCTCACCTTGCTCCTGCCGAGAAAGTATCCATCATGGCTGATGCAATGC
GGCGGCTGCATACGCTTGATCCGGCTACCTGCCCATTCGACCACCAAGCGAAACATCGCATCGAGCGAGC
ACGTACTCGGATGGAAGCCGGTCTTGTCGATCAGGATGATCTGGACGAAGAGCATCAGGGGCTCGCGCCA
GCCGAACTGTTCGCCAGGCTCAAGGCGCGCATGCCCGACGGCGAGGATCTCGTCGTGACCCATGGCGATG
CCTGCTTGCCGAATATCATGGTGGAAAATGGCCGCTTTTCTGGATTCATCGACTGTGGCCGGCTGGGTGT
GGCGGACCGCTATCAGGACATAGCGTTGGCTACCCGTGATATTGCTGAAGAGCTTGGCGGCGAATGGGCT
GACCGCTTCCTCGTGCTTTACGGTATCGCCGCTCCCGATTCGCAGCGCATCGCCTTCTATCGCCTTCTTG
ACGAGTTCTTCTGAGTCGACAATCAACCTCTGGATTACAAAATTTGTGAAAGATTGACTGGTATTCTTAA
CTATGTTGCTCCTTTTACGCTATGTGGATACGCTGCTTTAATGCCTTTGTATCATGCGTTAACTAAACTT
GTTTATTGCAGCTTATAATGGTTACAAATAAAGCAATAGCATCACAAATTTCACAAATAAAGCATTTTTT
TCACTGCATTCTAGTTGTGGTTTGTCCAAACTCATCAATGTATCTTATCATGTCTGGAATTGACTCAAAT
GATGTCAATTAGTCTATCAGAAGCTCATCTGGTCTCCCTTCCGGGGGACAAGACATCCCTGTTTAATATT
TAAACAGCAGTGTTCCCAAACTGGGTTCTTATATCCCTTGCTCTGGTCAACCAGGTTGCAGGGTTTCCTG
TCCTCACAGGAACGAAGTCCCTAAAGAAACAGTGGCAGCCAGGTTTAGCCCCGGAATTGACTGGATTCCT
TTTTTAGGGCCCATTGGTATGGCTTTTTCCCCGTATCCCCCCAGGTGTCTGCAGGCTCAAAGAGCAGCGA
GAAGCGTTCAGAGGAAAGCGATCCCGTGCCACCTTCCCCGTGCCCGGGCTGTCCCCGCACGCTGCCGGCT
CGGGGATGCGGGGGGAGCGCCGGACCGGAGCGGAGCCCCGGGCGGCTCGCTGCTGCCCCCTAGCGGGGGA
GGGACGTAATTACATCCCTGGGGGCTTTGGGGGGGGGCTGTCCCTGATATCTATAACAAGAAAATATATA
TATAATAAGTTATCACGTAAGTAGAACATGAAATAACAATATAATTATCGTATGAGTTAAATCTTAAAAG
TCACGTAAAAGATAATCATGCGTCATTTTGACTCACGCGGTCGTTATAGTTCAAAATCAGTGACACTTAC
CGCATTGACAAGCACGCCTCACGGGAGCTCCAAGCGGCGACTGAGATGTCCTAAATGCACAGCGACGGAT
TCGCGCTATTTAGAAAGAGAGAGCAATATTTCAAGAATGCATGCGTCAATTTTACGCAGACTATCTTTCT
AGGGTTAATCTAGCTGCATCAGGATCATATCGTCGGGTCTTTTTTCCGGCTCAGTCATCGCCCAAGCTGG
CGCTATCTGGGCATCGGGGAGGAAGAAGCCCGTGCCTTTTCCCGCGAGGTTGAAGCGGCATGGAAAGAGT
TTGCCGAGGATGACTGCTGCTGCATTGACGTTGAGCGAAAACGCACGTTTACCATGATGATTCGGGAAGG
TGTGGCCATGCACGCCTTTAACGGTGAACTGTTCGTTCAGGCCACCTGGGATACCAGTTCGTCGCGGCTT
TTCCGGACACAGTTCCGGATGGTCAGCCCGAAGCGCATCAGCAACCCGAACAATACCGGCGACAGCCGGA
ACTGCCGTGCCGGTGTGCAGATTAATGACAGCGGTGCGGCGCTGGGATATTACGTCAGCGAGGACGGGTA
TCCTGGCTGGATGCCGCAGAAATGGACATGGATACCCCGTGAGTTACCCGGCGGGCGCGCTTGGCGTAAT
CATGGTCATAGCTGTTTCCTGTGTGAAATTGTTATCCGCTCACAATTCCACACAACATACGAGCCGGAAG
CATAAAGTGTAAAGCCTGGGGTGCCTAATGAGTGAGCTAACTCACATTAATTGCGTTGCGCTCACTGCCC
GCTTTCCAGTCGGGAAACCTGTCGTGCCAGCTGCATTAATGAATCGGCCAACGCGCGGGGAGAGGCGGTT
TGCGTATTGGGCGCTCTTCCGCTTCCTCGCTCACTGACTCGCTGCGCTCGGTCGTTCGGCTGCGGCGAGC
GGTATCAGCTCACTCAAAGGCGGTAATACGGTTATCCACAGAATCAGGGGATAACGCAGGAAAGAACATG
TGAGCAAAAGGCCAGCAAAAGGCCAGGAACCGTAAAAAGGCCGCGTTGCTGGCGTTTTTCCATAGGCTCC
GCCCCCCTGACGAGCATCACAAAAATCGACGCTCAAGTCAGAGGTGGCGAAACCCGACAGGACTATAAAG
ATACCAGGCGTTTCCCCCTGGAAGCTCCCTCGTGCGCTCTCCTGTTCCGACCCTGCCGCTTACCGGATAC
CTGTCCGCCTTTCTCCCTTCGGGAAGCGTGGCGCTTTCTCATAGCTCACGCTGTAGGTATCTCAGTTCGG
TGTAGGTCGTTCGCTCCAAGCTGGGCTGTGTGCACGAACCCCCCGTTCAGCCCGACCGCTGCGCCTTATC
CGGTAACTATCGTCTTGAGTCCAACCCGGTAAGACACGACTTATCGCCACTGGCAGCAGCCACTGGTAAC
AGGATTAGCAGAGCGAGGTATGTAGGCGGTGCTACAGAGTTCTTGAAGTGGTGGCCTAACTACGGCTACA
CTAGAAGAACAGTATTTGGTATCTGCGCTCTGCTGAAGCCAGTTACCTTCGGAAAAAGAGTTGGTAGCTC
TTGATCCGGCAAACAAACCACCGCTGGTAGCGGTGGTTTTTTTGTTTGCAAGCAGCAGATTACGCGCAGA
AAAAAAGGATCTCAAGAAGATCCTTTGATCTTTTCTACGGGGTCTGACGCTCAGTGGAACGAAAACTCAC
GTTAAGGGATTTTGGTCATGAGATTATCAAAAAGGATCTTCACCTAGATCCTTTTAAATTAAAAATGAAG
TTTTAAATCAATCTAAAGTATATATGAGTAAACTTGGTCTGACAGTTACCAATGCTTAATCAGTGAGGCA
CCTATCTCAGCGATCTGTCTATTTCGTTCATCCATAGTTGCCTGACTCCCCGTCGTGTAGATAACTACGA
TACGGGAGGGCTTACCATCTGGCCCCAGTGCTGCAATGATACCGCGAGACCCACGCTCACCGGCTCCAGA
TTTATCAGCAATAAACCAGCCAGCCGGAAGGGCCGAGCGCAGAAGTGGTCCTGCAACTTTATCCGCCTCC
ATCCAGTCTATTAATTGTTGCCGGGAAGCTAGAGTAAGTAGTTCGCCAGTTAATAGTTTGCGCAACGTTG
TTGCCATTGCTACAGGCATCGTGGTGTCACGCTCGTCGTTTGGTATGGCTTCATTCAGCTCCGGTTCCCA
ACGATCAAGGCGAGTTACATGATCCCCCATGTTGTGCAAAAAAGCGGTTAGCTCCTTCGGTCCTCCGATC
GTTGTCAGAAGTAAGTTGGCCGCAGTGTTATCACTCATGGTTATGGCAGCACTGCATAATTCTCTTACTG
TCATGCCATCCGTAAGATGCTTTTCTGTGACTGGTGAGTACTCAACCAAGTCATTCTGAGAATAGTGTAT
GCGGCGACCGAGTTGCTCTTGCCCGGCGTCAATACGGGATAATACCGCGCCACATAGCAGAACTTTAAAA
GTGCTCATCATTGGAAAACGTTCTTCGGGGCGAAAACTCTCAAGGATCTTACCGCTGTTGAGATCCAGTT
CGATGTAACCCACTCGTGCACCCAACTGATCTTCAGCATCTTTTACTTTCACCAGCGTTTCTGGGTGAGC
AAAAACAGGAAGGCAAAATGCCGCAAAAAAGGGAATAAGGGCGACACGGAAATGTTGAATACTCATACTC
TTCCTTTTTCAATATTATTGAAGCATTTATCAGGGTTATTGTCTCATGAGCGGATACATATTTGAATGTA
TTTAGAAAAATAAACAAATAGGGGTTCCGCGCACATTTCCCCGAAAAGTGCCACCTAAATTGTAAGCGTT
AATATTTTGTTAAAATTCGCGTTAAATTTTTGTTAAATCAGCTCATTTTTTAACCAATAGGCCGAAATCG
GCAAAATCCCTTATAAATCAAAAGAATAGACCGAGATAGGGT
[37 nt withheld, positions 4943-4979]
AAAGAACGTGGACTCCAACGTCAAAGG
[49 nt withheld, positions 5007-5055]
T
[91 nt withheld, positions 5057-5147]
G
[124 nt withheld, positions 5149-5272]
CCCATTCGCCATTCAGGCTGCGCAACTGTTGGGAAGGGCGATCGGTGCGGGCCTCTTCGCTATTACGCCA
GCTGGCGAAAGGGGGATGTGCTGCAAGGCGATTAAGTTGGGTAACGCCAGGGTTTTCCCAGTCACGACGT
TGTAAAACGACGGCCAGTGAGCGCGCCTCGTTCATTCACGTTTTTGAACCCGTGGAGGACGGGCAGACTC
GCGGTGCAAATGTGTTTTACAGCGTGATGGAGCAGATGAAGATGCTCGACACGCTGCAGAACACGCAGCT
AGATTAACCCTAGAAAGATAATCATATTGTGACGTACGTTAAAGATAATCATGTGTAAAATTGACGCATG
TGTTTTATCGGTCTGTATATCGAGGTTTATTTATTAATTTGAATAGATATTAAGTTTTATTATATTTACA
CTTACATACTAATAATAAATTCAACAAACAATTTATTTATGTTTATTTATTTATTAAAAAAAACAAAAAC
TCAAAATTTCTTCTATAAAGTAACAAAACTTTTATGAGGGACAGCCCCCCCCCAAAGCCCCCAGGGATGT
AATTACGTCCCTCCCCCGCTAGGGGGCAGCAGCGAGCCGCCCGGGGCTCCGCTCCGGTCCGGCGCTCCCC
CCGCATCCCCGAGCCGGCAGCGTGCGGGGACAGCCCGGGCACGGGGAAGGTGGCACGGGATCGCTTTCCT
CTGAACGCTTCTCGCTGCTCTTTGAGCCTGCAGACACCTGGGGGGATACGGGGAAAAGGCCTCCACGGCC
AAGGATCTGCGATCGCTCCGGTGCCCGTCAGTGGGCAGAGCGCACATCGCCCACAGTCCCCGAGAAGTTG
GGGGGAGGGGTCGGCAATTGAACGGGTGCCTAGAGAAGGTGGCGCGGGGTAAACTGGGAAAGTGATGTCG
TGTACTGGCTCCGCCTTTTTCCCGAGGGTGGGGGAGAACCGTATATAAGTGCAGTAGTCGCCGTGAACGT
TCTTTTTCGCAACGGGTTTGCCGCCAGAACACAGCTGAAGCTTCGAGGGGCTCGCATCTCTCCTTCACGC
GCCCGCCGCCCTACCTGAGGCCGCCATCCACGCCGGTTGAGTCGCGTTCTGCCGCCTCCCGCCTGTGGTG
CCTCCTGAACTGCGTCCGCCGTCTAGGTAAGTTTAAAGCTCAGGTCGAGACCGGGCCTTTGTCCGGCGCT
CCCTTGGAGCCTACCTAGACTCAGCCGGCTCTCCACGCTTTGCCTGACCCTGCTTGCTCAACTCTACGTC
TTTGTTTCGTTTTCTGTTCTGCGCCGTTACAGATCCAAGCTGTGACCGGCGCCTACTATGGTGAGCAAGG
GCGAGGAGCTGTTCACCGGGGTGGTGCCCATCCTGGTCGAGCTGGACGGCGACGTAAACGGCCACAAGTT
CAGCGTGTCCGGCGAGGGCGAGGGCGATGCCACCTACGGCAAGCTGACCCTGAAGTTCATCTGCACCACC
GGCAAGCTGCCCGTGCCCTGGCCCACCCTCGTGACCACCCTGACCTACGGCGTGCAGTGCTTCAGCCGCT
ACCCCGACCACATGAAGCAGCACGACTTCTTCAAGTCCGCCATGCCCGAAGGCTACGTCCAGGAGCGCAC
CATCTTCTTCAAGGACGACGGCAACTACAAGACCCGCGCCGAGGTGAAGTTCGAGGGCGACACCCTGGTG
AACCGCATCGAGCTGAAGGGCATCGACTTCAAGGAGGACGGCAACATCCTGGGGCACAAGCTGGAGTACA
ACTACAACAGCCACAACGTCTATATCATGGCCGACAAGCAGAAGAACGGCATCAAGGTGAACTTCAAGAT
CCGCCACAACATCGAGGACGGCAGCGTGCAGCTCGCCGACCACTACCAGCAGAACACCCCCATCGGCGAC
GGCCCCGTGCTGCTGCCCGACAACCACTACCTGAGCACCCAGTCCGCCCTGAGCAAAGACCCCAACGAGA
AGCGCGATCACATGGTCCTGCTGGAGTTCGTGACCGCCGCCGGGATCACTCTCGGCATGGACGAGCTGTA
CAAGTCTAGAGCTAGCGAATTCGAATTTAAATCGGATATGGTGAAACCAGTAACGTTATACGATGTCGCA
GAGTATGCCGGTGTCTCTTATCAGACCGTTTCCCGCGTGGTGAACCAGGCCAGCCACGTTTCTGCGAAAA
CGCGGGAAAAAGTGGAAGCGGCGATGGCGGAGCTGAATTACATTCCCAACCGCGTGGCACAACAACTGGC
GGGCAAACAGTCGTTGCTGATTGGCGTTGCCACCTCCAGTCTGGCCCTGCACGCGCCGTCGCAAATTGTC
GCGGCGATTAAATCTCGCGCCGATCAACTGGGTGCCAGCGTGGTGGTGTCGATGGTAGAACGAAGCGGCG
TCGAAGCCTGTAAAGCGGCGGTGCACAATCTTCTCGCGCAACGCGTCAGTGGGCTGATCATTAACTATCC
GCTGGATGACCAGGATGCCATTGCTGTGGAAGCTGCCTGCACTAATGTTCCGGCGTTATTTCTTGATGTC
TCTGACCAGACACCCATCAACAGTATTATTTTCTCCCATGAAGACGGTACGCGACTGGGCGTGGAGCATC
TGGTCGCATTGGGTCACCAGCAAATCGCGCTGTTAGCGGGCCCATTAAGTTCTGTCTCGGCGCGTCTGCG
TCTGGCTGGCTGGCATAAATATCTCACTCGCAATCAAATTCAGCCGATAGCGGAACGGGAAGGCGACTGG
AGTGCCATGTCCGGTTTTCAACAAACCATGCTAATGCTGAATGAGGGCATCGTTCCCACTGCGATGCTGG
TTGCCAACGATCAGATGGCGCTGGGCGCAATGCGCGCCATTACCGAGTCCGGGCTGCGCGTTGGTGCGGA
TATCTCGGTAGTGGGATACGACGATACCGAAGACAGCTCATGTTATATCCCGCCGTTAACCACCATCAAA
CAGGATTTTCGCCTGCTGGGGCAAACCAGCGTGGACCGCTTGCTGCAACTCTCTCAGGGCCAGGCGGTGA
AGGGCAATCAGCTGTTGCCCGTCTCACTGGTGAAAAGAAAAACCACCCTGGCGCCCAATACGCAAACCGC
CTCTCCCCGCGCGTTGGCCGATTCATTAATGCAGCTGTAAGATCCGCGGCCGCGCCCCTCTCCCTCCCCC
CCCCCTAACGTTACTGGCCGAAGCCGCTTGGAATAAGGCCGGTGTGCGTTTGTCTATATGTTATTTTCCA
CCATATTGCCGTCTTTTGGCAATGTGAGGGCCCGGAAACCTGGCCCTGTCTTCTTGACGAGCATTCCTAG
GGGTCTTTCCCCTCTCGCCAAAGGAATGCAAGGTCTGTTGAATGTCGTGAAGGAAGCAGTTCCTCTGGAA
GCTTCTTGAAGACAAACAACGTCTGTAGCGACCC
Features (pLannotate 1.2.2; 20 found; start..end, strand, type, name):
    340..1134    +  CDS            NeoR/KanR: aminoglycoside phosphotransferase from Tn5; aph(3')-II (or nptII); confers resistance to neomycin, kanamycin, and G418 (Geneticin®)
   1141..1247    +  misc_feature   WPRE (fragment): woodchuck hepatitis virus posttranscriptional regulatory element
   1256..1377    +  polyA_signal   SV40 poly(A) signal: SV40 polyadenylation signal
   1395..1487    +  ncRNA          G-CSF SLDE: Accession: RF00183 - G-CSF factor stem-loop destabilising element (SLDE)
   2184..2651    +  CDS            B (fragment): PORTL_LAMBD - Experimental evidence at protein level: Swiss-Prot protein existence level 1. Forms the portal vertex of the capsid (PubMed:6228056, PubMed:6232391). This portal plays critical roles in head assembly, genome packaging, neck/tail attachment, and genome ejection (Probable). The portal protein multimerizes as a single ring-shaped homododecamer arranged around a central channel (PubMed:6232391). Binds to the terminase subunits to form the packaging machine (PubMed:7799432). From Escherichia phage lambda (Bacteriophage lambda).
   2689..2705    -  protein_bind   lac operator: The lac repressor binds to the lac operator to inhibit transcription in E. coli. This inhibition can be relieved by adding lactose or isopropyl-β-D-thiogalactopyranoside (IPTG). lac repressor encoded by lacI
   2713..2743    -  promoter       lac promoter: promoter for the E. coli lac operon
   2758..2779    -  protein_bind   CAP binding site: CAP binding activates transcription in the presence of cAMP. E. coli catabolite activator protein
   2792..2884    -  CDS            lacI (fragment): lac repressor; lacI; The lac repressor binds to the lac operator to inhibit transcription in E. coli. This inhibition can be relieved by adding lactose or isopropyl-β-D-thiogalactopyranoside (IPTG).
   3067..3655    -  rep_origin     ori: high-copy-number ColE1/pMB1/pBR322/pUC origin of replication
   3826..4686    -  CDS            AmpR: β-lactamase; bla; confers resistance to ampicillin, carbenicillin, and related antibiotics
   4687..4791    -  promoter       AmpR promoter: bla
   4844..5272    -  rep_origin     f1 ori (sequence partly withheld): f1 bacteriophage origin of replication; arrow indicates direction of (+) strand synthesis
   5277..5432    -  CDS            lacZα (fragment): LacZα fragment of β-galactosidase; lacZ fragment
   5434..5553    +  CDS            B (fragment): PORTL_LAMBD - Experimental evidence at protein level: Swiss-Prot protein existence level 1. Forms the portal vertex of the capsid (PubMed:6228056, PubMed:6232391). This portal plays critical roles in head assembly, genome packaging, neck/tail attachment, and genome ejection (Probable). The portal protein multimerizes as a single ring-shaped homododecamer arranged around a central channel (PubMed:6232391). Binds to the terminase subunits to form the packaging machine (PubMed:7799432). From Escherichia phage lambda (Bacteriophage lambda).
   6075..6286    +  promoter       EF-1α core promoter: core promoter for human elongation factor EF-1α
   6299..6567    +  LTR            5' LTR (truncated): truncated 5' long terminal repeat (LTR) from human T-cell leukemia virus (HTLV) type 1
   6590..7306    +  CDS            EGFP: EGFP is a basic (constitutively fluorescent) green fluorescent protein published in 1996, derived from Aequorea victoria. It is reported to be a rapidly-maturing weak dimer with moderate acid sensitivity.
   7343..8389    +  CDS            lacI: lac repressor; lacI; The lac repressor binds to the lac operator to inhibit transcription in E. coli. This inhibition can be relieved by adding lactose or isopropyl-β-D-thiogalactopyranoside (IPTG).
   8518..314     +  misc_feature   IRES (across the origin): internal ribosome entry site (IRES) of the encephalomyocarditis virus (EMCV)
