[The description below was written by a language model from this plasmid's Addgene catalogue record and pLannotate feature annotations shown in this document.]
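Description:
pGFP-LacI is a mammalian expression plasmid of about 8.7 kb built on the PB-EF1α-MCS-IRES-Neo backbone from System Biosciences. It is propagated in E. coli as a high-copy plasmid through a ColE1/pUC-type origin with ampicillin selection (β-lactamase under its own promoter), and it also carries an f1 phage origin. Remnants of cloning-vector sequence are annotated in the bacterial portion, including a lac promoter/operator with CAP site and fragments of lacZα and lacI. The backbone's "PB" prefix suggests a piggyBac transposon design, but no transposon terminal repeats are annotated in the feature table. Two short matches to the lambda phage portal protein appear on either side of the bacterial region, and their role is not stated.

The payload is a single bicistronic transcription unit. An EF-1α core promoter followed by a truncated HTLV-1 5' LTR segment, a common hybrid arrangement that boosts constitutive expression, drives EGFP followed by the E. coli lac repressor, which the record describes as an N-terminal EGFP fusion to LacI. Downstream, an EMCV IRES allows cap-independent translation of the Tn5 neomycin phosphotransferase from the same mRNA, so G418 resistance is linked to expression of the fusion protein. A WPRE fragment and an SV40 polyadenylation signal complete the 3' end.

EGFP-LacI binds lac operator sequences, so it is typically used as a fluorescent probe for DNA carrying lacO sites in living cells. The associated publication concerns how transfected plasmid DNA enters the nucleus during nuclear envelope reformation at telophase, which fits this kind of tracking use, although the record itself states only that the plasmid expresses EGFP-LacI in mammalian cells.
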