Addgene plasmid #179510: pGFP-LacI
Purpose: Expresses EGFP-LacI in mammalian cells
Depositing lab: Yasushi Hiraoka. Publication: Transfected plasmid DNA is incorporated into the nucleus via nuclear envelope reformation at telophase. Haraguchi T, Koujin T, Shindo T, Bilir S, Osakada H, Nishimura K, Hirano Y, Asakawa H, Mori C, Kobayashi S, Okada Y, Chikashige Y, Fukagawa T, Shibata S, Hiraoka Y. Commun Biol. 2022 Jan 20;5(1):78. doi: 10.1038/s42003-022-03021-8. PubMed 35058555.
Backbone
  Vector backbone: PB-EF1α-MCS-IRES-Neo
  Backbone manufacturer: System Biosciences
  Backbone size w/o insert (bp): 6892
  Total vector size (bp): 8700
  Vector type: Mammalian Expression
  Selectable markers: Neomycin (select with G418)
Growth in bacteria
  Bacterial resistance: Ampicillin, 100 μg/mL
  Growth temperature: 37°C
  Growth strain: NEB Stable
  Copy number: High Copy
Gene/Insert
  Gene/Insert name: LacI
  Species: E. coli
  Insert size (bp): 1050
  GenBank ID: GHK10426.1
  Tag / fusion protein: EGFP (N terminal on insert)
Terms and licenses: Academic/Nonprofit Terms; Industry Terms: Not Available to Industry
How to cite: pGFP-LacI was a gift from Yasushi Hiraoka (Addgene plasmid # 179510 ; http://n2t.net/addgene:179510 ; RRID:Addgene_179510)
